>Addgene plasmid #44937 | pET15b-At 14-3-3 iota | depositor partial sequence | sequence record 62484 | Sequenced with T7 primer (includes full insert)
ATGGGCAGCAGCCATCATCATCATCATCACAGCAGCGGCCTGGTGCCGCGCGGCAGCCATATGTCATCAT
CAGGATCCGACAAAGAGAGAGAGACTTTTGTCTATATGGCTAAGCTCTCCGAACAAGCCGAGCGATACGA
CGAGATGGTGGAGACGATGAAGAAAGTGGCGAGGGTTAATAGCGAGCTGACTGTGGAAGAGAGGAATCTG
TTGTCGGTTGGTTACAAGAACGTGATCGGAGCAAGAAGAGCTTCGTGGAGGATAATGTCGTCCATCGAGC
AGAAAGAAGAGTCTAAAGGCAATGAATCAAACGTGAAACAAATCAAGGGTTATCGCCAAAAGGTAGAAGA
TGAGCTCGCTAACATTTGCCAAGACATTCTCACCATCATTGATCAGCATCTCATCCCTCACGCTACCTCA
GGGGAAGCTACCGTCTTCTACTACAAGATGAAAGGAGATTATTACCGTTACTTGGCTGAGTTTAAGACCG
AGCAAGAGAGGAAGGAAGCTGCTGAACAGTCTCTCAAAGGCTATGAGGCTGCAACACAAGCTGCAAGCAC
TGAGCTTCCTTCGACCCATCCAATTCGTCTTGGCCTTGCTCTTAACTTCTCTGTTTTCTACTATGAGATC
ATGAACTCTCCTGAAAGAGCTTGCCATTTGGCTAAGCAAGCCTTCGATGAGGCGATTGCAGAGTTAGATA
CTCTAAGTGAGGAGTCGTACAAGGACAGCACTTTGATCATGCAGCTCCTGAGAGACAACCTCACCCTCTG
GACTTCTGATCTTCCTGAAGATGGAGGAGAAGACAACATCAAGACTGAAGAATCCAAGCAAGAACAGGCC
AAGCCTGCCGATGCCACTGAGAACTGACTCGAGGAT
