>Addgene plasmid #44937 | pET15b-At 14-3-3 iota | addgene partial sequence | sequence record 63902 | T7 5'-TAATACGACTCACTATAGGG-3'
ACTTTAAGAAGGAGATATACCATGGGCAGCAGCCATCATCATCATCATCACAGCAGCGGCCTGGTGCCGC
GCGGCAGCCATATGTCATCATCAGGATCCGACAAAGAGAGAGAGACTTTTGTCTATATGGCTAAGCTCTC
CGAACAAGCCGAGCGATACGACGAGATGGTGGAGACGATGAAGAAAGTGGCGAGGGTTAATAGCGAGCTG
ACTGTGGAAGAGAGGAATCTGTTGTCGGTTGGTTACAAGAACGTGATCGGAGCAAGAAGAGCTTCGTGGA
GGATAATGTCGTCCATCGAGCAGAAAGAAGAGTCTAAAGGCAATGAATCAAACGTGAAACAAATCAAGGG
TTATCGCCAAAAGGTAGAAGATGAGCTCGCTAACATTTGCCAAGACATTCTCACCATCATTGATCAGCAT
CTCATCCCTCACGCTACCTCAGGGGAAGCTACCGTCTTCTACTACAAGATGAAAGGAGATTATTACCGTT
ACTTGGCTGAGTTTAAGACCGAGCAAGAGAGGAAGGAAGCTGCTGAACAGTCTCTCAAAGGCTATGAGGC
TGCAACACAAGCTGCAAGCACTGAGCTTCCTTCGACCCATCCAATTCGTCTTGGCCTTGCTCTTAACTTC
TCTGTTTTCTACTATGAGATCATGAACTCTCCTGAAAGAGCTTGCCATTTGGCTAAGCAAGCCTTCGATG
AGGCGATTGCAGAGTTAGATACTCTAAGTGAGGAGTCGTACAAGGACAGCACTTTGATCATGCAGCTCCT
GAGAGACAACCTCACCCTCTGGACTTCTGATCTTCCTGAAGATGGAGGAGAAGACAACATCAAGACTGAA
GAATCCAAGCAAGAACAGGCCAAGC
