[The description below was written by a language model from this plasmid's Addgene catalogue record.]
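Description:
pET15b-At 14-3-3 iota is a bacterial expression plasmid built on the pET15b backbone (about 5.7 kb, giving a total of roughly 6.5 kb with the insert). It is selected with ampicillin and is recorded as low copy. The record lists a cloning strain for propagation. As with other T7-driven pET vectors, protein production would normally require a host that supplies T7 RNA polymerase, but no expression strain is named. No feature table accompanies the entry, so the origin of replication, lac regulatory elements and other backbone details are not itemised, and the description here relies on the catalogue fields alone.

The payload is the 807 bp coding sequence of Arabidopsis thaliana 14-3-3 iota, also known as GRF12 (general regulatory factor 12, GF14 iota, locus AT1G26480). It was inserted by restriction cloning between the NdeI and BamHI sites, and whether those sites survive is not recorded. Transcription is driven by the T7 promoter. The backbone contributes an N-terminal His tag, so the protein is made as a His-tagged fusion suited to purification by immobilised metal affinity chromatography. The listed sequencing primers, T7 and T7 terminator, flank the expression cassette, consistent with the standard pET layout.

The 14-3-3 proteins are phosphoprotein-binding regulatory factors, and Arabidopsis encodes a family of isoforms. The associated publication concerns how exposed loop domains of complexed 14-3-3 proteins contribute to structural diversity and functional specificity. This plasmid is therefore most plausibly used to produce recombinant iota isoform for biochemical, structural or interaction studies comparing family members.
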