Addgene plasmid #44937: pET15b-At 14-3-3 iota
Depositing lab: Robert Ferl. Depositing organization: University of Florida. Publication: Exposed loop domains of complexed 14-3-3 proteins contribute to structural diversity and functional specificity. Sehnke PC, Laughner B, Cardasis H, Powell D, Ferl RJ. Plant Physiol. 2006 Feb;140(2):647-60. Epub 2006 Jan 11. 10.1104/pp.105.073916 PubMed 16407442.
Backbone
  Vector backbone: pET15b
  Backbone size w/o insert (bp): 5700
  Total vector size (bp): 6500
  Vector type: Bacterial Expression
Growth in bacteria
  Bacterial resistance: Ampicillin, 100 μg/mL
  Growth temperature: 37°C
  Growth strain: XL1 Blue
  Copy number: Low Copy
Gene/Insert
  Gene/Insert name: 14-3-3 iota (alt name: GRF12)
  Species: A. thaliana (mustard weed)
  Insert size (bp): 807
  GenBank ID: NM_102411.2
  Entrez Gene: GRF12 (a.k.a. AT1G26480, GF14 IOTA, T1K7.15, T1K7_15, general regulatory factor 12)
  Promoter: T7
  Tag / fusion protein: His tag (N terminal on backbone)
  Cloning method: Restriction Enzyme; 5′ cloning site NdeI (unknown if destroyed); 3′ cloning site BamHI (unknown if destroyed)
  Sequencing primers: 5′ T7; 3′ T7 terminator
Terms and licenses: Academic/Nonprofit Terms; Industry Terms: Not Available to Industry
How to cite: pET15b-At 14-3-3 iota was a gift from Robert Ferl (Addgene plasmid # 44937 ; http://n2t.net/addgene:44937 ; RRID:Addgene_44937)
